Addgene plasmid #18552: T4 Lysozyme L121A L133A WT*
Depositing lab: Brian Matthews. Depositing organization: University of Oregon.
Backbone
  Vector backbone: pHS1403
  Backbone size w/o insert (bp): 5000
  Vector type: Bacterial Expression
Growth in bacteria
  Bacterial resistance: Ampicillin, 100 μg/mL
  Growth temperature: 37°C
  Growth strain: DH5alpha
  Copy number: High Copy
Gene/Insert
  Gene/Insert name: T4 Lysozyme (alt name: JX48)
  Species: Bacteriophage T4
  Insert size (bp): 600
  Mutation: L121A L133A WT*
  GenBank ID: NP_049736
  Entrez Gene: e (a.k.a. T4p123)
  Cloning method: Restriction Enzyme; 5′ cloning site BamHI (not destroyed); 3′ cloning site HindIII (not destroyed)
  Sequencing primers: 5′ na; 3′ GGCGTATCACGAGGCCC
Terms and licenses: Academic/Nonprofit Terms; Industry Terms: Not Available to Industry
Depositor comments: The BamHI site is 27 bp from the ATG and the HindIII site is 115 bp from the stop.
How to cite: T4 Lysozyme L121A L133A WT* was a gift from Brian Matthews (Addgene plasmid # 18552 ; http://n2t.net/addgene:18552 ; RRID:Addgene_18552)
