[The description below was written by a language model from this plasmid's Addgene catalogue record.]
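Description:
T4 Lysozyme L121A L133A WT* is a bacterial expression plasmid built on the pHS1403 backbone (about 5 kb without insert) that carries a mutant version of the bacteriophage T4 lysozyme gene (gene e). It is maintained as a high-copy plasmid in E. coli under ampicillin selection. The record does not name the origin of replication or the promoter that drives expression, and no feature table is available to confirm the layout of the vector elements.

The insert is roughly 600 bp and was placed between BamHI and HindIII sites, both of which remain intact, so the coding fragment can be excised or swapped. According to the depositor's notes, the BamHI site lies 27 bp from the start codon and the HindIII site 115 bp from the stop codon, meaning that short flanking untranslated stretches are carried along with the open reading frame. The encoded protein bears two leucine-to-alanine substitutions, at positions 121 and 133. The "WT*" designation indicates the reference background in which the mutations were made; in the T4 lysozyme literature this term conventionally denotes the cysteine-free pseudo-wild-type protein, although the record itself does not spell this out. No fusion tags or reporters are listed.

Replacing large hydrophobic residues with alanine is a classic way of creating cavities in a protein, and constructs of this type are generally used to produce recombinant lysozyme variants in bacteria for studies of protein stability, folding and structure. The record does not state a specific intended application beyond bacterial expression of the mutant.
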