>Addgene plasmid #18552 | T4 Lysozyme L121A L133A WT* | addgene partial sequence | sequence record 24338 | 3primeUP
CTANGAAAAGCCCGCTCATTAGGCGGGCTCAGATCTGCTCATGTTTGACAGCTTATCATCGATAAGCTTC
GGCAATAAATTCTTGATATGTTTTCATATGTTTCCTTTAAATATTTTAATTAGTAATTGTCTATTCAAGT
AATTGTGAATATACTATCACAATTCCAAGAGAAAGTAAACAGCTTTATAGATTTTTATACGCGTCCCAAG
TGCCAGTTCTAAACGTTGTAATGACTCGTTTTGCGCGATTAGGTGTTTGATTATACCATCTACTTTTAGC
TGCGTTAACTGCTGCTTCATCCCAGCGTTTTTGTTGAGCCATACGTAAAGAGTTAGTAAATCCTGCCACA
CCGGTTTCTCCCATTTGGAAAACCATATTAATCAATGCAGCGCGACGAACCGCATCAAGAGAATCATAAA
CCGGTTTTAATTTAGCATTTCTCAGAATTCCGCGAACAGCAGCATCAACATCCTGATTAAAGAGTTTTTC
AGCCTCATCTTTTGTAATTACACCATTAGTATTACGCCCAATAGCTTTATCTAATTCAGATTTAGCAGCA
TTAAGTGATGGACTTTTTGTAAGCAAATGACCGATGCCAATAGTGTAATAGCCTTCTGTGTCTTTATAGA
TTTTAAGTCTAAGACCTTCATCTATACGTAACATTTCAAATATATTCATAATACCTCCTAAGCATCGATG
GATCCTGTTTCCTGTGTGAAATGGTTATCCGCTCACAATTCCACACATTATACGAGCCGATGAATANTGT
CACAGGGGGAGGGGAGTAGCTGANCNGGCAGGCGATTCGACGGCNTGCGGATCCNGCGA
